>Addgene plasmid #137845 | pUF-Cas9-pre-sgRNA | addgene partial sequence | sequence record 297677 | Addgene Partial NGS Result
TATATATATATATATATATAATATTAGAGTAACCAAAATGCATAATTTTTCCTATATGCACATATTTCAT
ATTAAGTATATAATATTCCTAGGAACTCATCGCTCGCGATGCTGCCCGACAGTTTTAGAGCTAGAAATAG
CAAGTTAAAATAAGGCTAGTCCGTTATCAACTTGAAAAAGTGGCACCGAGTCGGTGCTTTTTTATTATTT
CCTATAAAATAATATATATAT
