>Addgene plasmid #137845 | pUF-Cas9-pre-sgRNA | addgene partial sequence | sequence record 297678 | Addgene Partial NGS Result
TTTAATATATTATGTGTGATATAATAATAAATCCATTGTCCATAAATAGATGAAATAGCGGCCGCCTACC
CTGAAGAAGAAAAGTCCGATGATGTTGTGGACATAAAGAATTGAGCTGTCTCAAAAAATGAGAAAACAAA
CAAACAAACAAAATACCATTATGCGCATATCCTCTGCTCAATATCAATTTTTCTTTATGCCAGTTTTGTT
TCGACACTATTTGAGCAACACCTTCCCTTTACTATCTACTACTGTTACAATGTTATTTTATTCACCTTTT
TACAATTTTATCAAAATTTTTTTGTATGCATATAAATTATACATTGTAAAGCCAAAGTGTAGATAAAGAA
CACCTTGTTTATTTTTCCCCAATTTTTTTTTTTTACCATTTTTTTATTAACCTTGCTCATTTACCTGCTA
ATACGATTGCTATATGATATCGAAATTGAAGGAAAAAACATCATTTGTGTTTATATGTTTTTTTTTAATT
TTTCAACTTTTTTTATTTAACTATGCTAATCATATTATAAACATTTTAAAAATCAAGTCCAACTATTTAT
GAATCATTGAAGAGACAACATAATTATAACAGTAAAAATAATAATAATAATAATAATTTTGTCTTATTGT
TTCAAACATATTATGTTCCATAAATATCTAAATTTTTAATATGGTCATAAATTCATAGGATTTAATTTAT
ATAAAATATGGCTATTCATACTAGCCATTTTATGTGTGTAAAGTTTTTTTTTTCTGAACAAAAAATAAAA
TGTTCATAATTTTAGCTATTTACATGCATGTGCATGCACAAAAAAAAATATGCACACAACATACACATTT
TTACAGTTATAAATACAATCAATTGGTATAAATATATAAATAAGAAAAACGAACATTAAGCTGCCATATC
CTTAATTAAGTCGACCTGCAGGGTACCCCCGGGTTACTTGTCGTCGTCGTCCTTGTAGTCCACTTTCCGC
TTTTTCTTAGGATCTTCCACCTTGCGTTTTTTCTTGGGGTCGCCTCCCAGCTGAGACAGGTCGATCCGTG
TCTCGTACAGGCCGGTGATGCTCTGGTGGATCAGGGTGGCGTCCAGCACCTCTTTGGTGCTGGTGTACCT
CTTCCGGTCGATGGTGGTGTCAAAGTACTTGAAGGCGGCAGGGGCTCCCAGATTGGTCAGGGTAAACAGG
TGGATGATATTCTCGGCCTGCTCTCTGATAGGCTTGTCTCTGTGCTTGTTGTAGGCGCTCAGCACCTTGT
CCAGATTAGCGTCGGCCAGGATCACTCTCTTGGAGAACTCGCTGATCTGCTCGATGATCTCGTCCAGGTA
GTGTTTGTGCTGTTCCACAAACAGCTGTTTCTGCTCATTATCCTCGGGGGAGCCCTTCAGCTTCTCATAG
TGGCTGGCCAGGTACAGGAAGTTCACATATTTGGAGGGCAGGGCCAGTTCGTTTCCCTTCTGCAGTTCGC
CGGCAGAGGCCAGCATTCTCTTCCGGCCGTTTTCCAGCTCGAACAGGGAGTACTTAGGCAGCTTGATGAT
CAGGTCCTTTTTCACTTCTTTGTAGCCCTTGGCTTCCAGAAAGTCGATGGGATTCTTCTCGAAGCTGCTT
CTTTCCATGATGGTGATCCCCAGCAGCTCTTTCACACTCTTCAGTTTCTTGGACTTGCCCTTTTCCACTT
TGGCCACCACCAGCACAGAATAGGCCACGGTGGGGCTGTCGAAGCCGCCGTACTTCTTAGGGTCCCAGTC
CTTCTTTCTGGCGATCAGCTTGTCGCTGTTCCTCTTGGGCAGGATAGACTCTTTGCTGAAGCCGCCTGTC
TGCACCTCGGTCTTTTTCACGATATTCACTTGGGGCATAGACAGCACTTTCCGCACGGTGGCAAAGTCCC
GGCCCTTATCCCACACGATCTCGCCTGTTTCGCCGTTTGTCTCGATCAGAGGCCGCTTCCGGATCTCGCC
GTTGGCCAGGGTAATCTCGGTCTTGAAAAAGTTCATGATGTTGCTGTAGAAGAAGTACTTGGCGGTAGCC
TTGCCGATTTCCTGCTCGCTCTTGGCGATCATCTTCCGCACGTCGTACACCTTGTAGTCGCCGTACACGA
ACTCGCTTTCCAGCTTAGGGTACTTTTTGATCAGGGCGGTTCCCACGACGGCGTTCAGGTAGGCGTCGTG
GGCGTGGTGGTAGTTGTTGATCTCGCGCACTTTGTAAAACTGGAAATCCTTCCGGAAATCGGACACCAGC
TTGGACTTCAGGGTGATCACTTTCACTTCCCGGATCAGTTTGTCGTTCTCGTCGTACTTAGTGTTCATCC
GGGAGTCCAGGATCTGTGCCACGTGCTTTGTGATCTGCCGGGTTTCCACCAGCTGTCTCTTGATGAAGCC
GGCCTTATCCAGTTCGCTCAGGCCGCCTCTCTCGGCCTTGGTCAGATTGTCGAACTTCCTCTGGGTAATC
AGCTTGGCATTCAGCAGCTGGCGCCAGTAGTTCTTCATCTTCTTCACGACCTCTTCGGAGGGCACGTTGT
CGCTCTTGCCCCGGTTCTTGTCGCTCCGAGTCAGCACTTTGTTATCGATGGAGTCGTCCTTCAGAAAGCT
CTGAGGCACGATATGGTCCACATCGTAGTCGGACAGCCGGTTGATGTCCAGTTCCTGGTCCACGTACATA
TCCCGCCCATTCTGCAGGTAGTACAGGTACAGCTTCTCGTTCTGCAGCTGGGTGTTTTCCACGGGGTGTT
CTTTCAGGATCTGGCTGCCCAGCTCTTTGATGCCCTCTTCGATCCGCTTCATTCTCTCGCGGCTGTTCTT
CTGTCCCTTCTGGGTGGTCTGGTTCTCTCTGGCCATTTCGATCACGATGTTCTCGGGCTTGTGCCGGCCC
ATCACTTTCACGAGCTCGTCCACCACCTTCACTGTCTGCAGGATGCCCTTCTTAATGGCGGGGCTGCCGG
CCAGATTGGCAATGTGCTCGTGCAGGCTATCGCCCTGGCCGGACACCTGGGCTTTCTGGATGTCCTCTTT
AAAGGTCAGGCTGTCGTCGTGGATCAGCTGCATGAAGTTTCTGTTGGCGAAGCCGTCGGACTTCAGGAAA
TCCAGGATTGTCTTGCCGGACTGCTTGTCCCGGATGCCGTTGATCAGCTTCCGGCTCAGCCTGCCCCAGC
CGGTGTATCTCCGCCGCTTCAGCTGCTTCATCACTTTGTCGTCGAACAGGTGGGCATAGGTTTTCAGCCG
TTCCTCGATCATCTCTCTGTCCTCAAACAGTGTCAGGGTCAGCACGATATCTTCCAGAATGTCCTCGTTT
TCCTCATTGTCCAGGAAGTCCTTGTCCTTGATAATTTTCAGCAGATCGTGGTATGTGCCCAGGGAGGCGT
TGAACCGATCTTCCACGCCGGAGATTTCCACGGAGTCGAAGCACTCGATTTTCTTGAAGTAGTCCTCTTT
CAGCTGCTTCACGGTCACTTTCCGGTTGGTCTTGAACAGCAGGTCCACGATGGCTTTTTTCTGCTCGCCG
CTCAGGAAGGCGGGCTTTCTCATTCCCTCGGTCACGTATTTCACTTTGGTCAGCTCGTTGTACACGGTGA
AGTACTCGTACAGCAGGCTGTGCTTGGGCAGCACCTTCTCGTTGGGCAGGTTCTTATCGAAGTTGGTCAT
CCGCTCGATGAAGCTCTGGGCGCTGGCGCCCTTGTCCACCACTTCCTCGAAGTTCCAGGGGGTGATGGTT
TCCTCGCTCTTTCTGGTCATCCAGGCGAATCTGCTGTTTCCCCTGGCCAGAGGGCCCACGTAGTAGGGGA
TGCGGAAGGTCAGGATCTTCTCGATCTTTTCCCGGTTGTCCTTCAGGAATGGGTAAAAATCTTCCTGCCG
CCGCAGAATGGCGTGCAGCTCTCCCAGGTGGATCTGGTGGGGGATGCTGCCGTTGTCGAAGGTCCGCTGC
TTCCGCAGCAGGTCCTCTCTGTTCAGCTTCACGAGCAGTTCCTCGGTGCCGTCCATCTTTTCCAGGATGG
GCTTGATGAACTTGTAGAACTCTTCCTGGCTGGCTCCGCCATCGATGTAGCCGGCGTAGCCGTTCTTGCT
CTGGTCGAAGAAAATCTCTTTGTACTTCTCAGGCAGCTGCTGCCGCACGAGAGCTTTCAGCAGGGTCAGG
TCCTGGTGGTGCTCGTCGTATCTCTTGATCATAGAGGCGCTCAGGGGGGCCTTGGTGATCTCGGTGTTCA
CTCTCAGGATGTCGCTCAGCAGGATGGCGTCGGACAGGTTCTTGGCGGCCAGAAACAGGTCGGCGTACTG
GTCGCCGATCTGGGCCAGCAGGTTGTCCAGGTCGTCGTCGTAGGTGTCCTTGCTCAGCTGCAGTTTGGCA
TCCTCGGCCAGGTCGAAGTTGCTCTTGAAGTTGGGGGTCAGGCCCAGGCTCAGGGCAATCAGGTTGCCGA
ACAGGCCATTCTTCTTCTCGCCGGGCAGCTGGGCGATCAGATTTTCCAGCCGTCTGCTCTTGCTCAGTCT
GGCAGACAGGATGGCCTTGGCGTCCACGCCGCTGGCGTTGATGGGGTTTTCCTCGAACAGCTGGTTGTAG
GTCTGCACCAGCTGGATGAACAGCTTGTCCACGTCGCTGTTGTCGGGGTTCAGGTCGCCCTCGATCAGGA
AGTGGCCCCGGAACTTGATCATGTGGGCCAGGGCCAGATAGATCAGCCGCAGGTCGGCCTTGTCGGTGCT
GTCCACCAGTTTCTTTCTCAGGTGGTAGATGGTGGGGTACTTCTCGTGGTAGGCCACCTCGTCCACGATG
TTGCCGAAGATGGGGTGCCGCTCGTGCTTCTTATCCTCTTCCACCAGGAAGGACTCTTCCAGTCTGTGGA
AGAAGCTGTCGTCCACCTTGGCCATCTCGTTGCTGAAGATCTCTTGCAGATAGCAGATCCGGTTCTTCCG
TCTGGTGTATCTTCTTCTGGCGGTTCTCTTCAGCCGGGTGGCCTCGGCTGTTTCTCCGCTGTCGAACAGC
AGGGCGCCGATCAGGTTCTTCTTGATGCTGTGCCGGTCGGTGTTGCCCAGCACCTTGAATTTCTTGCTGG
GCACCTTGTACTCGTCGGTGATCACGGCCCAGCCCACAGAGTTGGTGCCGATGTCCAGGCCGATGCTGTA
CTTCTTGTCCATCTCGAGTTT
