>Addgene plasmid #137845 | pUF-Cas9-pre-sgRNA | addgene partial sequence | sequence record 297679 | Addgene Partial NGS Result
ATTTTATTTATTATCATTCAAGATTTATATTTTATAATAATAAATACCTAATAGAAATATATCAGGATCC
TTCGAAATGACAGCCAGTTTAACTACCAAGTTCTTGAACAATACCTATGAAAACCCATTTATGAATGCAT
CCGGTGTTCATTGCATGACTACACAAGAATTAGATGAATTAGCAAACTCTAAAGCTGGCGCATTCATTAC
AAAGAGTGCTACAACCTTAGAAAGAGAAGGTAACCCTGAACCACGTTACATTTCTGTCCCTCTAGGCAGT
ATCAACTCAATGGGTTTACCAAACGAAGGTATCGACTACTATTTGTCCTATGTATTAAACCGTCAAAAGA
ATTATCCTGATGCACCTGCTATTTTCTTCTCAGTTGCTGGTATGAGCATTGATGAAAATTTAAATTTGTT
GAGGAAAATCCAAGATAGCGAATTTAACGGTATTACCGAGTTAAACTTGTCTTGTCCTAATGTGCCTGGG
AAACCACAAGTTGCTTATGACTTTGACTTGACAAAGGAAACCTTGGAAAAGGTTTTTGCCTTTTTCAAAA
AACCTCTTGGTGTCAAGTTGCCTCCTTATTTTGATTTTGCCCATTTTGATATCATGGCAAAAATATTGAA
CGAGTTCCCATTAGCTTATGTCAACTCTATCAATAGTATAGGAAATGGTCTTTTCATTGATGTGGAGAAG
GAGAGTGTAGTAGTGAAGCCAAAGAATGGTTTCGGGGGTATTGGAGGTGAATATGTTAAGCCAACCGCGC
TCGCCAATGTTCGTGCATTTTACACTCGTTTGAGACCTGAAATCAAAGTTATCGGTACAGGTGGAATTAA
GTCCGGTAAGGATGCATTTGAACATCTTCTATGTGGTGCCTCTATGCTACAGATTGGTACAGAATTACAA
AAAGAGGGCGTCAAGATTTTTGAACGTATCGAAAAAGAATTAAAAGACATAATGGAAGCTAAGGGTTATA
CATCCATAGATCAGTTCCGTGGGAAGTTGAACAGCATTTAAAAGCTTATTTAATAATAGATTAAAAATAT
TATAAAAATAAAAACATAAACACAGAAATTACAAAAAAAATACATATGAATTTTTTTTTGTAATCTTCCT
TATAAATATAGAATAATGAATCATATAAAACATATCATTATTCATTTATTTACATTTAAAATTATTGTTT
CAGTATCTTTAATTTATTATGTATATATAAAAATAACTTACAATTTTATTAATAAGCAATATATGTTTAT
TAATTCATGTTTTGTAATTTATGGGATAGCGATTTTTTTTACTGTCTGTATTTTTCTTTTTTAATTATGT
TTTAATTGTATTTTATTTTTATTATTGTTCTTTTTATAGTATTATTTTAAAACAAAATGTATTTTCTAAG
AACTTATAATAATAATAAATATAAATTTTAATAAAAATTATATTTATCTTTTACAATATGAACATAAAGT
ACAACATTAATATATAGCTTTTAATATTTTTATTCCTAATCATGTAAATCTTAAATTTTTCTTTTTAAAC
ATATGTTAAATATTTATTTCTCATTATATATAAGAACATATTTATTAAATCTAGAATTCATATCGATAAC
TCCATGGAACTCCTAGGCTGGCGCCTGATGCGGTATTTTCTCCTTACGCATCTGTGCGGTATTTCACACC
GCATATGGTGCACTCTCAGTACAATCTGCTCTGATGCCGCATAGTTAAGCCAGCCCCGACACCCGCCAAC
ACCCGCTGACGCGCCCTGACGGGCTTGTCTGCTCCCGGCATCCGCTTACAGACAAGCTGTGACCGTCTCC
GGGAGCTGCATGTGTCAGAGGTTTTCACCGTCATCACCGAAACGCGCGAGACGAAAGGGCCTCGTGATAC
GCCTATTTTTATAGGTTAATGTCATGATAATAATGGTTTCTTAGACGTCAGGTGGCACTTTTCGGGGAAA
TGTGCGCGGAACCCCTATTTGTTTATTTTTCTAAATACATTCAAATATGTATCCGCTCATGAGACAATAA
CCCTGATAAATGCTTCAATAATATTGAAAAAGGAAGAGTATGAGTATTCAACATTTCCGTGTCGCCCTTA
TTCCCTTTTTTGCGGCATTTTGCCTTCCTGTTTTTGCTCACCCAGAAACGCTGGTGAAAGTAAAAGATGC
TGAAGATCAGTTGGGTGCACGAGTGGGTTACATCGAACTGGATCTCAACAGCGGTAAGATCCTTGAGAGT
TTTCGCCCCGAAGAACGTTTTCCAATGATGAGCACTTTTAAAGTTCTGCTATGTGGCGCGGTATTATCCC
GTATTGACGCCGGGCAAGAGCAACTCGGTCGCCGCATACACTATTCTCAGAATGACTTGGTTGAGTACTC
ACCAGTCACAGAAAAGCATCTTACGGATGGCATGACAGTAAGAGAATTATGCAGTGCTGCCATAACCATG
AGTGATAACACTGCGGCCAACTTACTTCTGACAACGATCGGAGGACCGAAGGAGCTAACCGCTTTTTTGC
ACAACATGGGGGATCATGTAACTCGCCTTGATCGTTGGGAACCGGAGCTGAATGAAGCCATACCAAACGA
CGAGCGTGACACCACGATGCCTGTAGCAATGGCAACAACGTTGCGCAAACTATTAACTGGCGAACTACTT
ACTCTAGCTTCCCGGCAACAATTAATAGACTGGATGGAGGCGGATAAAGTTGCAGGACCACTTCTGCGCT
CGGCCCTTCCGGCTGGCTGGTTTATTGCTGATAAATCTGGAGCCGGTGAGCGTGGGTCTCGCGGTATCAT
TGCAGCACTGGGGCCAGATGGTAAGCCCTCCCGTATCGTAGTTATCTACACGACGGGGAGTCAGGCAACT
ATGGATGAACGAAATAGACAGATCGCTGAGATAGGTGCCTCACTGATTAAGCATTGGTAACTGTCAGACC
AAGTTTACTCATATATACTTTAGATTGATTTAAAACTTCATTTTTAATTTAAAAGGATCTAGGTGAAGAT
CCTTTTTGATAATCTCATGACCAAAATCCCTTAACGTGAGTTTTCGTTCCACTGAGCGTCAGACCCCGTA
GAAAAGATCAAAGGATCTTCTTGAGATCCTTTTTTTCTGCGCGTAATCTGCTGCTTGCAAACAAAAAAAC
CACCGCTACCAGCGGTGGTTTGTTTGCCGGATCAAGAGCTACCAACTCTTTTTCCGAAGGTAACTGGCTT
CAGCAGAGCGCAGATACCAAATACTGTTCTTCTAGTGTAGCCGTAGTTAGGCCACCACTTCAAGAACTCT
GTAGCACCGCCTACATACCTCGCTCTGCTAATCCTGTTACCAGTGGCTGCTGCCAGTGGCGATAAGTCGT
GTCTTACCGGGTTGGACTCAAGACGATAGTTACCGGATAAGGCGCAGCGGTCGGGCTGAACGGGGGGTTC
GTGCACACAGCCCAGCTTGGAGCGAACGACCTACACCGAACTGAGATACCTACAGCGTGAGCTATGAGAA
AGCGCCACGCTTCCCGAAGGGAGAAAGGCGGACAGGTATCCGGTAAGCGGCAGGGTCGGAACAGGAGAGC
GCACGAGGGAGCTTCCAGGGGGAAACGCCTGGTATCTTTATAGTCCTGTCGGGTTTCGCCACCTCTGACT
TGAGCGTCGATTTTTGTGATGCTCGTCAGGGGGGCGGAGCCTATGGAAAAACGCCAGCAACGCGGCCTTT
TTACGGTTCCTGGCCTTTTGCTGGCCTTTTGCTCACATGTTCTTTCCTGCGTTATCCCCTGATTCTGTGG
ATAACCGTATTACCGCCTTTGAGTGAGCTGATACCGCTCGCCGCAGCCGAACGACCGAGCGCAGCGAGTC
AGTGAGCGAGGAAGCGGAAGAGCGCCCAATACGCAAACCGCCTCTCCCCGCGCGTTGGCCGATTCATTAA
TGCAGCTGGCACGACAGGTTTCCCGACTGGAAAGCGGGCAGTGAGCGCAACGCAATTAATGTGAGTTAGC
TCACTCATTAGGCACCCCAGGCTTTACACTTTATGCTTCCGGCTCGTATGTTGTGTGGAATTGTGAGCGG
ATAACAATTTCACAC
