[The description below was written by a language model from this plasmid's Addgene catalogue record.]
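Description:
pUF-Cas9-pre-sgRNA is an empty-backbone CRISPR plasmid built on the pUF-1 vector for genome editing in the malaria parasite Plasmodium falciparum. It is designed to supply both components of the CRISPR system from a single plasmid: the Cas9 nuclease and a guide RNA expression cassette. The "pre-sgRNA" designation and its listing as an empty backbone indicate that no target-specific guide sequence has been installed, so users are expected to insert their own targeting sequence before use. The record notes that part of the plasmid was derived from an earlier published Cas9 construct, presumably the source of the Cas9-related sequence, although it does not say exactly which portion was carried over.

In bacteria the plasmid is maintained at high copy number and selected with ampicillin. In parasites, selection relies on the yDHODH marker, yeast dihydroorotate dehydrogenase. This enzyme bypasses the parasite's dependence on its own mitochondrial DHODH for pyrimidine synthesis, conferring resistance to inhibitors of the endogenous enzyme and allowing transfected parasites to be enriched.

The record does not state which promoters drive Cas9, the guide RNA or the selectable marker, nor does it describe the cloning site for guide insertion, any tags or nuclear localisation signals on Cas9, or the bacterial origin of replication, and no feature table is provided. The typical use is to introduce a targeted double-strand break in the P. falciparum genome, generally alongside a separately supplied homology repair template, to generate gene modifications such as those used in the associated study of parasite vacuole proteins.
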