Addgene plasmid #137845: pUF-Cas9-pre-sgRNA
Purpose: (Empty Backbone) Cas9 and gRNA expression plasmid for P. falciparum with yDHODH selectable marker.
Depositing lab: Josh Beck. Depositing organization: Iowa State University. Publication: EXP1 is required for organisation of EXP2 in the intraerythrocytic malaria parasite vacuole. Nessel T, Beck JM, Rayatpisheh S, Jami-Alahmadi Y, Wohlschlegel JA, Goldberg DE, Beck JR. Cell Microbiol. 2020 Jan 28:e13168. doi: 10.1111/cmi.13168. PubMed 31990132.
Backbone
  Vector backbone: pUF-1
  Vector type: CRISPR
  Selectable markers: yDHODH
Growth in bacteria
  Bacterial resistance: Ampicillin, 100 μg/mL
  Growth temperature: 37°C
  Growth strain: DH5alpha
  Copy number: High Copy
Resource information
  A portion of this plasmid was derived from a plasmid made by: Jinek et al, Addgene #42234
Terms and licenses: Academic/Nonprofit Terms; Industry Terms: Not Available to Industry
How to cite: pUF-Cas9-pre-sgRNA was a gift from Josh Beck (Addgene plasmid # 137845 ; http://n2t.net/addgene:137845 ; RRID:Addgene_137845)
